>Addgene plasmid #70822 | pFOSGE_COF1F07 | depositor partial sequence | sequence record 126764 | insert
ATGTTCCCGCAACGCAGCTCGGAGCTGTACCGCACTCCGGTGACCCACCAGCCTCCGCCGGCACTGGAGC
TGGCCGGGAATCTGGAGTACCCGAACCTCAACATTGCGGACCTAAACGCGCGATTGGAAAACCTTTCGCC
GCGACTGCACGACTGCTGGGACAGCATCGCTATCAATGATCACAACCACCTGGCCCTGGCCACAAACCGA
CGCGAAGGACGCCAATGGTGGGGCATGTTGTTCGGCTACGGACGCGACCAGATGCACCATATGAGCGTGG
ACTCGGCGAACTTCAAGCTGCAGGCGGAGCACACGGTGAACATTGTGCGCTACGCTGAGGATGATTTCCT
ACTGGTGGCCCTTGGGGATACCCGACTCCAGGCCTGGTCCACATACTCCAAGGTGCGAGATTCTCAGTCG
CCATACTGCCTCTTCCTCGTGGGCGAGTCCAGTGCGCATCCCACACCCATCAGCCAACTGAGCGTCTTCA
AGGCGGATCCCCGCACTGCCGTTTCGGGCTCAGCGGACAGTACCCTCAATGTCTGGGATCTCTCGGGCGC
CGATATGGTGAGCACCTACAGATCGCGCTCCTCGCATACCGACAAGTTGACTGGCCTGGCCACACCCGCA
GCTTCAGTCGATAAATTTGTGACCTGTGATCGTGGCGGCTGTGCCCGCCTTTGGGATGTCCGGGCAGCGG
CTCCATCTTCCACGTGCCTCTATGCGGATGCCAGCCACGTGCTGAGCTTCACCAGTGCCGCCTGGGCAGC
TGCCTCGGAGCTGCAGGGTGACAATCACATCTATCTCGGGGACTATGACGGCAAAGTTCATACTCTGGAC
ATTCGAGTGCCACGAAAACTGGCGGAAACCAGGGAATACTTCGACAAGGGCCATGTCGCCCAGTTATTAA
TCAATGGGCCCCATCTGGCTGCGATGAGCAATTTGCCCGCCTCCGTGAAAGTGGCCAATGTGCAGGCGGG
CCATGAGTTCATCTACACGCACCAGGACACCCATTCTCGCCTAACTGATGCCGTTTGGACCGATGATAGC
ACCCTCATCACCATTGGACATGGCCGCAAAATGGTGACGCACGCTATCAAA
