>Addgene plasmid #70822 | pFOSGE_COF1F07 | addgene partial sequence | sequence record 130764 | M13-F20 5'-TGTAAAACGACGGCCAGT-3'
TATGATTTTATTTTGACTGATAGTGACCTGTTCGTTGCAACAAATTGATGAGCAATGCTTTTTTATAATG
CCAACTTTGTACAAAAAAGCAGGCTTCATGTTCCCGCAACGCAGCTCGGAGCTGTACCGCACTCCGGTGA
CCCACCAGCCTCCGCCGGCACTGGAGCTGGCCGGGAATCTGGAGTACCCGAACCTCAACATTGCGGACCT
AAACGCGCGATTGGAAAACCTTTCGCCGCGACTGCACGACTGCTGGGACAGCATCGCTATCAATGATCAC
AACCACCTGGCCCTGGCCACAAACCGACGCGAAGGACGCCAATGGTGGGGCATGTTGTTCGGCTACGGAC
GCGACCAGATGCACCATATGAGCGTGGACTCGGCGAACTTCAAGCTGCAGGCGGAGCACACGGTGAACAT
TGTGCGCTACGCTGAGGATGATTTCCTACTGGTGGCCCTTGGGGATACCCGACTCCAGGCCTGGTCCACA
TACTCCAAGGTGCGAGATTCTCAGTCGCCATACTGCCTCTTCCTCGTGGGCGAGTCCAGTGCGCATCCCA
CACCCATCAGCCAACTGAGCGTCTTCAAGGCGGATCCCCGCACTGCCGTTTCGGGCTCAGCGGACAGTAC
CCTCAATGTCTGGGATCTCTCGGGCGCCGATATGGTGAGCACCTACAGATCGCGCTCCTCGCATACCGAC
AAGTTGACTGGCCTGGCCACACCCGCAGCTTCAGTCGATAAATTTGTGACCTGTGATCGTGGCGGCTGTG
CCCGCCTTTGGGATGTCCGGGCAGCGGCTCCATCTTCCACGTGCCTCTATGCGGATGCCAGCCACGTGCT
GAGCTTCACCAGTGCCGCCTGGGCAGCTGCCTCGGAGCTGCAGGGTGACAATCACATCTATCTCGGGGAC
TATGACGGCAAAGTTCATACTCTGGACATTCGAGTGCCACGAAAACTGGCGGAAACCAGGGAATACTTCG
ACAAGGGCCATGTCGCCCAGTTATTAATCAATGGGCCCCATCTGGCTGCGATGAG
