>Addgene plasmid #70822 | pFOSGE_COF1F07 | addgene partial sequence | sequence record 130765 | M13-Rev 5'-CAGGAAACAGCTATGACC-3'
TCAGCTGGATGGCAATAATGATTTTATTTTGACTGATAGTGACCTGTTCGTTGCAACAAATTGATAAGCA
ATGCTTTCTTATAATGCCAACTTTGTACAAGAAAGCTGGGTCTTTGATAGCGTGCGTCACCATTTTGCGG
CCATGTCCAATGGTGATGAGGGTGCTATCATCGGTCCAAACGGCATCAGTTAGGCGAGAATGGGTGTCCT
GGTGCGTGTAGATGAACTCATGGCCCGCCTGCACATTGGCCACTTTCACGGAGGCGGGCAAATTGCTCAT
CGCAGCCAGATGGGGCCCATTGATTAATAACTGGGCGACATGGCCCTTGTCGAAGTATTCCCTGGTTTCC
GCCAGTTTTCGTGGCACTCGAATGTCCAGAGTATGAACTTTGCCGTCATAGTCCCCGAGATAGATGTGAT
TGTCACCCTGCAGCTCCGAGGCAGCTGCCCAGGCGGCACTGGTGAAGCTCAGCACGTGGCTGGCATCCGC
ATAGAGGCACGTGGAAGATGGAGCCGCTGCCCGGACATCCCAAAGGCGGGCACAGCCGCCACGATCACAG
GTCACAAATTTATCGACTGAAGCTGCGGGTGTGGCCAGGCCAGTCAACTTGTCGGTATGCGAGGAGCGCG
ATCTGTAGGTGCTCACCATATCGGCGCCCGAGAGATCCCAGACATTGAGGGTACTGTCCGCTGAGCCCGA
AACGGCAGTGCGGGGATCCGCCTTGAAGACGCTCAGTTGGCTGATGGGTGTGGGATGCGCACTGGACTCG
CCCACGAGGAAGAGGCAGTATGGCGACTGAGAATCTCGCACCTTGGAGTATGTGGACCAGGCCTGGAGTC
GGGTATCCCCAAGGGCCACCAGTAGGAAATCATCCTCAGCGTAGCGCACAATGTTCACCGTGTGCTCCGC
CTGCAGCTTGAAGTTCGCCGAGTCCACGCTCATATGGTGCATCTGGTCGCGTCCGTAGCCGAACAACATG
CCCCACCATTGG
