[The description below was written by a language model from this plasmid's Addgene catalogue record.]
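Description:
pFOSGE_COF1F07 is a Gateway entry clone built on the Invitrogen pDONR221 donor backbone and carrying the Drosophila melanogaster gene vls (valois; CG10728, corresponding to transcript FBtr0081347) as an insert of about 1.1 kb. It is a bacterial cloning plasmid rather than an expression vector. It is maintained at high copy in standard E. coli cloning strains such as DH5alpha and is selected with kanamycin. The insert was introduced by Gateway recombination. In a pDONR221-derived entry clone, this normally means that a BP reaction replaces the donor vector's counter-selectable cassette with the gene of interest and leaves it flanked by attL recombination sites. No feature table is supplied, so the exact site arrangement, the insert boundaries and the presence or absence of a stop codon cannot be confirmed. M13 forward and reverse priming sites flanking the cloning region are listed for sequence verification of the insert.

As an entry clone, the plasmid has no recorded promoter, tag or reporter driving vls expression. Its role is to act as a shuttle from which the coding sequence can be moved by LR recombination into any compatible destination vector, which then supplies the promoter, fusion partners and host-specific elements. The associated publication concerns the context-dependent regulatory functions of transcriptional regulators, which suggests that the clone belongs to a larger collection of fly factor open reading frames assembled for systematic functional testing. The record itself states the purpose only as "Gateway entry clone."
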