Addgene plasmid #70822: pFOSGE_COF1F07
Purpose: Gateway entry clone
Depositing lab: Alexander Stark. Depositing organization: Research Institute of Molecular Pathology (IMP). Publication: Transcriptional regulators form diverse groups with context-dependent regulatory functions. Stampfel G, Kazmar T, Frank O, Wienerroither S, Reiter F, Stark A. Nature. 2015 Nov 9. doi: 10.1038/nature15545. PubMed 26550828.
Backbone
  Vector backbone: pDONR221
  Backbone manufacturer: Invitrogen
  Backbone size w/o insert (bp): 4762
  Vector type: Gateway entry vector
Growth in bacteria
  Bacterial resistance: Kanamycin, 50 μg/mL
  Growth temperature: 37°C
  Growth strain: DH5alpha
  Copy number: High Copy
Gene/Insert
  Gene/Insert name: vls (alt names: FBgn0003978; CG10728, FBtr0081347)
  Species: D. melanogaster (fly)
  Insert size (bp): 1101
  Entrez Gene: vls (a.k.a. Dmel_CG10728, 38B.5, CG107278, CG10728, Dmel\CG10728, val)
  Cloning method: Gateway Cloning
  Sequencing primers: 5′ M13-F20; 3′ M13R
Terms and licenses: Academic/Nonprofit Terms; Industry Terms: Not Available to Industry
How to cite: pFOSGE_COF1F07 was a gift from Alexander Stark (Addgene plasmid # 70822 ; http://n2t.net/addgene:70822 ; RRID:Addgene_70822)
